Addgene plasmid #213117: pLV-EF1a-MinE(L4E)-EGFP_IRES-Blast
Purpose: Expression of a faster-running MinE mutant in mammalian cells
Depositing lab: Scott Coyle. Depositing organization: University of Wisconsin, Madison. Publication: A programmable reaction-diffusion system for spatiotemporal cell signaling circuit design. Rajasekaran R, Chang CC, Weix EWZ, Galateo TM, Coyle SM. Cell. 2023 Dec 27:S0092-8674(23)01339-9. doi: 10.1016/j.cell.2023.12.007. PubMed 38181787.
Backbone
  Vector backbone: pLV-EF1a
  Backbone size w/o insert (bp): 8528
  Total vector size (bp): 9545
  Vector type: Mammalian Expression, Lentiviral
  Selectable markers: Blasticidin
Growth in bacteria
  Bacterial resistance: Ampicillin, 100 μg/mL
  Growth temperature: 37°C
  Growth strain: NEB Stable
  Copy number: High Copy
Gene/Insert
  Gene/Insert name: MinE(L4E)-EGFP
  Species: Escherichia coli
  Insert size (bp): 1017
  Mutation: L4E
  Entrez Gene: minE (a.k.a. b1174, ECK1162, minB)
  Promoter: EF1a
  Cloning method: Gibson Cloning
  Sequencing primers: 5′ EF1a_F (TCAAGCCTCAGACAGTGGTTC); 3′ EF1a_R (TAGAGGGAAACCGTTGCTAGC)
Terms and licenses: Academic/Nonprofit Terms; Industry Terms: Not Available to Industry
How to cite: pLV-EF1a-MinE(L4E)-EGFP_IRES-Blast was a gift from Scott Coyle (Addgene plasmid # 213117 ; http://n2t.net/addgene:213117 ; RRID:Addgene_213117)
