[The description below was written by a language model from this plasmid's Addgene catalogue record and pLannotate feature annotations shown in this document.]
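Description:
pLV-EF1a-MinE(L4E)-EGFP_IRES-Blast is a lentiviral transfer plasmid of about 9.5 kb, built on the pLV-EF1a backbone for stable expression of a bacterial protein in mammalian cells. It is propagated in E. coli through a high-copy ColE1/pUC-type origin and selected with ampicillin via the β-lactamase gene. Remnants of a lac promoter/operator region also sit in the bacterial backbone. The viral portion contains two HIV-1 LTR elements, both annotated as truncated. They flank the Ψ packaging signal with an adjoining gag fragment, the Rev response element for Rev-dependent nuclear export of the genomic RNA, and the cPPT/CTS, which aids nuclear import of the reverse-transcribed genome. Nef-derived fragments lie next to each LTR, and an SV40 poly(A) signal sits in the plasmid backbone between the ampicillin cassette and the upstream LTR region.

The payload is a single bicistronic transcript driven by the human EF-1α core promoter with its intron A. The first cistron encodes E. coli MinE carrying the L4E substitution, with EGFP placed downstream as a C-terminal fusion so the protein can be imaged live. An EMCV IRES then directs translation of the blasticidin S deaminase gene (bsr), which allows blasticidin selection of transduced cells. A WPRE downstream enhances transcript stability and expression. MinE is the topological regulator of the bacterial Min system, which normally positions the division septum. The record describes this L4E variant as a "faster-running" mutant. The associated publication concerns a programmable reaction-diffusion system for designing spatiotemporal signaling circuits in cells. The record does not state which partner constructs, such as one expressing MinD, are used alongside it.
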