Features (pLannotate 1.2.2; 24 found; start..end, strand, type, name):
    410..667     +  LTR            5' LTR (truncated): truncated 5' long terminal repeat (LTR) from HIV-1
    819..835     -  protein_bind   lac operator: The lac repressor binds to the lac operator to inhibit transcription in E. coli. This inhibition can be relieved by adding lactose or isopropyl-β-D-thiogalactopyranoside (IPTG). lac repressor encoded by lacI
    843..873     -  promoter       lac promoter: promoter for the E. coli lac operon
    888..909     -  protein_bind   CAP binding site: CAP binding activates transcription in the presence of cAMP. E. coli catabolite activator protein
    922..1014    -  CDS            lacI (fragment): lac repressor; lacI; The lac repressor binds to the lac operator to inhibit transcription in E. coli. This inhibition can be relieved by adding lactose or isopropyl-β-D-thiogalactopyranoside (IPTG).
   1197..1785    -  rep_origin     ori: high-copy-number ColE1/pMB1/pBR322/pUC origin of replication
   1956..2816    -  CDS            AmpR: β-lactamase; bla; confers resistance to ampicillin, carbenicillin, and related antibiotics
   2817..2921    -  promoter       AmpR promoter: bla
   2969..3103    +  polyA_signal   SV40 poly(A) signal: SV40 polyadenylation signal
   3270..3599    +  CDS            nef (fragment): NEF_HV1BR - Experimental evidence at protein level: Swiss-Prot protein existence level 1. Extracellular Nef protein targets CD4(+) T-lymphocytes for apoptosis by interacting with CXCR4 surface receptors (PubMed:14990729). From Human immunodeficiency virus type 1 group M subtype B (isolate BRU/LAI) (HIV-1).
   3647..3904    +  LTR            5' LTR (truncated): truncated 5' long terminal repeat (LTR) from HIV-1
   3951..4076    +  misc_feature   HIV-1 Ψ: packaging signal of human immunodeficiency virus type 1
   4060..4398    +  CDS            HIV-1 gag (fragment): gag protein from human immunodeficiency virus 1; gag
   4573..4806    +  misc_feature   RRE: The Rev response element (RRE) of HIV-1 allows for Rev-dependent mRNA export from the nucleus to the cytoplasm.
   5183..5283    +  CDS            Rev (fragment): human immunodeficiency virus 1 (HIV-1) Rev protein; rev; enhances nuclear export of unspliced and incompletely spliced viral mRNAs
   5298..5413    +  misc_feature   cPPT/CTS: central polypurine tract and central termination sequence of HIV-1 (lacking the first T)
   5491..5702    +  promoter       EF-1α core promoter: core promoter for human elongation factor EF-1α
   5703..6641    +  intron         EF-1α intron A: intron upstream of the start codon of human EF-1α
   6663..6926    +  CDS            minE: MINE_ECOLI - Experimental evidence at protein level: Swiss-Prot protein existence level 1. Prevents the cell division inhibition by proteins MinC and MinD at internal division sites while permitting inhibition at polar sites. This ensures cell division at the proper site by restricting the formation of a division septum at the midpoint of the long axis of the cell. From Escherichia coli (strain K12).
   6960..7679    +  CDS            EGFP: the original enhanced GFP (Yang et al., 1996) mammalian codon-optimized
   7767..8328    +  misc_feature   IRES: internal ribosome entry site (IRES) of the encephalomyocarditis virus (EMCV)
   8337..8756    +  CDS            bsr: BSR_BACCE - Experimental evidence at protein level: Swiss-Prot protein existence level 1. Catalyzes the deamination of the cytosine moiety of the antibiotics blasticidin S, cytomycin and acetylblasticidin S. From Bacillus cereus.
   8783..9371    +  misc_feature   WPRE: woodchuck hepatitis virus posttranscriptional regulatory element
   9388..362     +  CDS            nef (fragment) (across the origin): NEF_HV1BR - Experimental evidence at protein level: Swiss-Prot protein existence level 1. Extracellular Nef protein targets CD4(+) T-lymphocytes for apoptosis by interacting with CXCR4 surface receptors (PubMed:14990729). From Human immunodeficiency virus type 1 group M subtype B (isolate BRU/LAI) (HIV-1).
>Addgene plasmid #213117 | pLV-EF1a-MinE(L4E)-EGFP_IRES-Blast | addgene full sequence | sequence record 420372 | Addgene NGS Result
ATCTTAGCCACTTTTTAAAAGAAAAGAGGGGACTGGAAGGGCTAATTCACTCCCAACGAAGACAAGATAT
CCTTGATCTGTGGATCTACCACACACAAGGCTACTTCCCTGATTAGCAGAACTACACACCAGGGCCAGGG
GTCAGATATCCACTGACCTTTGGATGGTGCTACAAGCTAGTACCAGTTGAGCCAGATAAGGTAGAAGAGG
CCAATAAAGGAGAGAACACCAGCTTGTTACACCCTGTGAGCCTGCATGGGATGGATGACCCGGAGAGAGA
AGTGTTAGAGTGGAGGTTTGACAGCCGCCTAGCATTTCATCACGTGGCCCGAGAGCTGCATCCGGAGTAC
TTCAAGAACTGCTGATATCGAGCTTGCTACAAGGGACTTTCCGCTGGGGACTTTCCAGGGAGGCGTGGCC
TGGGCGGGACTGGGGAGTGGCGAGCCCTCAGATCCTGCATATAAGCAGCTGCTTTTTGCCTGTACTGGGT
CTCTCTGGTTAGACCAGATCTGAGCCTGGGAGCTCTCTGGCTAACTAGGGAACCCACTGCTTAAGCCTCA
ATAAAGCTTGCCTTGAGTGCTTCAAGTAGTGTGTGCCCGTCTGTTGTGTGACTCTGGTAACTAGAGATCC
CTCAGACCCTTTTAGTCAGTGTGGAAAATCTCTAGCAGTAGTAGTTCATGTCATCTTATTATTCAGTATT
TATAACTTGCAAAGAAATGAATATCAGAGAGTGAGAGGCCTTGACATTGCTAGCGTTTACCGTCGACCTC
TAGCTAGAGCTTGGCGTAATCATGGTCATAGCTGTTTCCTGTGTGAAATTGTTATCCGCTCACAATTCCA
CACAACATACGAGCCGGAAGCATAAAGTGTAAAGCCTGGGGTGCCTAATGAGTGAGCTAACTCACATTAA
TTGCGTTGCGCTCACTGCCCGCTTTCCAGTCGGGAAACCTGTCGTGCCAGCTGCATTAATGAATCGGCCA
ACGCGCGGGGAGAGGCGGTTTGCGTATTGGGCGCTCTTCCGCTTCCTCGCTCACTGACTCGCTGCGCTCG
GTCGTTCGGCTGCGGCGAGCGGTATCAGCTCACTCAAAGGCGGTAATACGGTTATCCACAGAATCAGGGG
ATAACGCAGGAAAGAACATGTGAGCAAAAGGCCAGCAAAAGGCCAGGAACCGTAAAAAGGCCGCGTTGCT
GGCGTTTTTCCATAGGCTCCGCCCCCCTGACGAGCATCACAAAAATCGACGCTCAAGTCAGAGGTGGCGA
AACCCGACAGGACTATAAAGATACCAGGCGTTTCCCCCTGGAAGCTCCCTCGTGCGCTCTCCTGTTCCGA
CCCTGCCGCTTACCGGATACCTGTCCGCCTTTCTCCCTTCGGGAAGCGTGGCGCTTTCTCATAGCTCACG
CTGTAGGTATCTCAGTTCGGTGTAGGTCGTTCGCTCCAAGCTGGGCTGTGTGCACGAACCCCCCGTTCAG
CCCGACCGCTGCGCCTTATCCGGTAACTATCGTCTTGAGTCCAACCCGGTAAGACACGACTTATCGCCAC
TGGCAGCAGCCACTGGTAACAGGATTAGCAGAGCGAGGTATGTAGGCGGTGCTACAGAGTTCTTGAAGTG
GTGGCCTAACTACGGCTACACTAGAAGAACAGTATTTGGTATCTGCGCTCTGCTGAAGCCAGTTACCTTC
GGAAAAAGAGTTGGTAGCTCTTGATCCGGCAAACAAACCACCGCTGGTAGCGGTGGTTTTTTTGTTTGCA
AGCAGCAGATTACGCGCAGAAAAAAAGGATCTCAAGAAGATCCTTTGATCTTTTCTACGGGGTCTGACGC
TCAGTGGAACGAAAACTCACGTTAAGGGATTTTGGTCATGAGATTATCAAAAAGGATCTTCACCTAGATC
CTTTTAAATTAAAAATGAAGTTTTAAATCAATCTAAAGTATATATGAGTAAACTTGGTCTGACAGTTACC
AATGCTTAATCAGTGAGGCACCTATCTCAGCGATCTGTCTATTTCGTTCATCCATAGTTGCCTGACTCCC
CGTCGTGTAGATAACTACGATACGGGAGGGCTTACCATCTGGCCCCAGTGCTGCAATGATACCGCGAGAC
CCACGCTCACCGGCTCCAGATTTATCAGCAATAAACCAGCCAGCCGGAAGGGCCGAGCGCAGAAGTGGTC
CTGCAACTTTATCCGCCTCCATCCAGTCTATTAATTGTTGCCGGGAAGCTAGAGTAAGTAGTTCGCCAGT
TAATAGTTTGCGCAACGTTGTTGCCATTGCTACAGGCATCGTGGTGTCACGCTCGTCGTTTGGTATGGCT
TCATTCAGCTCCGGTTCCCAACGATCAAGGCGAGTTACATGATCCCCCATGTTGTGCAAAAAAGCGGTTA
GCTCCTTCGGTCCTCCGATCGTTGTCAGAAGTAAGTTGGCCGCAGTGTTATCACTCATGGTTATGGCAGC
ACTGCATAATTCTCTTACTGTCATGCCATCCGTAAGATGCTTTTCTGTGACTGGTGAGTACTCAACCAAG
TCATTCTGAGAATAGTGTATGCGGCGACCGAGTTGCTCTTGCCCGGCGTCAATACGGGATAATACCGCGC
CACATAGCAGAACTTTAAAAGTGCTCATCATTGGAAAACGTTCTTCGGGGCGAAAACTCTCAAGGATCTT
ACCGCTGTTGAGATCCAGTTCGATGTAACCCACTCGTGCACCCAACTGATCTTCAGCATCTTTTACTTTC
ACCAGCGTTTCTGGGTGAGCAAAAACAGGAAGGCAAAATGCCGCAAAAAAGGGAATAAGGGCGACACGGA
AATGTTGAATACTCATACTCTTCCTTTTTCAATATTATTGAAGCATTTATCAGGGTTATTGTCTCATGAG
CGGATACATATTTGAATGTATTTAGAAAAATAAACAAATAGGGGTTCCGCGCACATTTCCCCGAAAAGTG
CCACCTGACGTCGACGGATCGGGAGATCAACTTGTTTATTGCAGCTTATAATGGTTACAAATAAAGCAAT
AGCATCACAAATTTCACAAATAAAGCATTTTTTTCACTGCATTCTAGTTGTGGTTTGTCCAAACTCATCA
ATGTATCTTATCATGTCTGGATCAACTGGATAACTCAAGCTAACCAAAATCATCCCAAACTTCCCACCCC
ATACCCTATTACCACTGCCAATTACCTGTGGTTTCATTTACTCTAAACCTGTGATTCCTCTGAATTATTT
TCATTTTAAAGAAATTGTATTTGTTAAATATGTACTACAAACTTAGTAGTTGGAAGGGCTAATTCACTCC
CAAAGAAGACAAGATATCCTTGATCTGTGGATCTACCACACACAAGGCTACTTCCCTGATTAGCAGAACT
ACACACCAGGGCCAGGGGTCAGATATCCACTGACCTTTGGATGGTGCTACAAGCTAGTACCAGTTGAGCC
AGATAAGGTAGAAGAGGCCAATAAAGGAGAGAACACCAGCTTGTTACACCCTGTGAGCCTGCATGGGATG
GATGACCCGGAGAGAGAAGTGTTAGAGTGGAGGTTTGACAGCCGCCTAGCATTTCATCACGTGGCCCGAG
AGCTGCATCCGGAGTACTTCAAGAACTGCTGATATCGAGCTTGCTACAAGGGACTTTCCGCTGGGGACTT
TCCAGGGAGGCGTGGCCTGGGCGGGACTGGGGAGTGGCGAGCCCTCAGATCCTGCATATAAGCAGCTGCT
TTTTGCCTGTACTGGGTCTCTCTGGTTAGACCAGATCTGAGCCTGGGAGCTCTCTGGCTAACTAGGGAAC
CCACTGCTTAAGCCTCAATAAAGCTTGCCTTGAGTGCTTCAAGTAGTGTGTGCCCGTCTGTTGTGTGACT
CTGGTAACTAGAGATCCCTCAGACCCTTTTAGTCAGTGTGGAAAATCTCTAGCAGTGGCGCCCGAACAGG
GACTTGAAAGCGAAAGGGAAACCAGAGGAGCTCTCTCGACGCAGGACTCGGCTTGCTGAAGCGCGCACGG
CAAGAGGCGAGGGGCGGCGACTGGTGAGTACGCCAAAAATTTTGACTAGCGGAGGCTAGAAGGAGAGAGA
TGGGTGCGAGAGCGTCAGTATTAAGCGGGGGAGAATTAGATCGCGATGGGAAAAAATTCGGTTAAGGCCA
GGGGGAAAGAAAAAATATAAATTAAAACATATAGTATGGGCAAGCAGGGAGCTAGAACGATTCGCAGTTA
ATCCTGGCCTGTTAGAAACATCAGAAGGCTGTAGACAAATACTGGGACAGCTACAACCATCCCTTCAGAC
AGGATCAGAAGAACTTAGATCATTATATAATACAGTAGCAACCCTCTATTGTGTGCATCAAAGGATAGAG
ATAAAAGACACCAAGGAAGCTTTAGACAAGATAGAGGAAGAGCAAAACAAAAGTAAGACCACCGCACAGC
AAGCGGCCGGCCGCTGATCTTCAGACCTGGAGGAGGAGATATGAGGGACAATTGGAGAAGTGAATTATAT
AAATATAAAGTAGTAAAAATTGAACCATTAGGAGTAGCACCCACCAAGGCAAAGAGAAGAGTGGTGCAGA
GAGAAAAAAGAGCAGTGGGAATAGGAGCTTTGTTCCTTGGGTTCTTGGGAGCAGCAGGAAGCACTATGGG
CGCAGCGTCAATGACGCTGACGGTACAGGCCAGACAATTATTGTCTGGTATAGTGCAGCAGCAGAACAAT
TTGCTGAGGGCTATTGAGGCGCAACAGCATCTGTTGCAACTCACAGTCTGGGGCATCAAGCAGCTCCAGG
CAAGAATCCTGGCTGTGGAAAGATACCTAAAGGATCAACAGCTCCTGGGGATTTGGGGTTGCTCTGGAAA
ACTCATTTGCACCACTGCTGTGCCTTGGAATGCTAGTTGGAGTAATAAATCTCTGGAACAGATTTGGAAT
CACACGACCTGGATGGAGTGGGACAGAGAAATTAACAATTACACAAGCTTAATACACTCCTTAATTGAAG
AATCGCAAAACCAGCAAGAAAAGAATGAACAAGAATTATTGGAATTAGATAAATGGGCAAGTTTGTGGAA
TTGGTTTAACATAACAAATTGGCTGTGGTATATAAAATTATTCATAATGATAGTAGGAGGCTTGGTAGGT
TTAAGAATAGTTTTTGCTGTACTTTCTATAGTGAATAGAGTTAGGCAGGGATATTCACCATTATCGTTTC
AGACCCACCTCCCAACCCCGAGGGGACCCGACAGGCCCGAAGGAATAGAAGAAGAAGGTGGAGAGAGAGA
CAGAGACAGATCCATTCGATTAGTGAACGGATCTCGACGGTATCGCCTTTAAAAGAAAAGGGGGGATTGG
GGGGTACAGTGCAGGGGAAAGAATAGTAGACATAATAGCAACAGACATACAAACTAAAGAATTACAAAAA
CAAATTACAAAAATTCAAAATTTTCGGGTTTATTACAGGGACAGCAGAGATCCAGTTTATCGATGAGGCC
CTTTCGTCTTCACTCGAGGTGCCCGTCAGTGGGCAGAGCGCACATCGCCCACAGTCCCCGAGAAGTTGGG
GGGAGGGGTCGGCAATTGAACCGGTGCCTAGAGAAGGTGGCGCGGGGTAAACTGGGAAAGTGATGTCGTG
TACTGGCTCCGCCTTTTTCCCGAGGGTGGGGGAGAACCGTATATAAGTGCAGTAGTCGCCGTGAACGTTC
TTTTTCGCAACGGGTTTGCCGCCAGAACACAGGTAAGTGCCGTGTGTGGTTCCCGCGGGCCTGGCCTCTT
TACGGGTTATGGCCCTTGCGTGCCTTGAATTACTTCCACCTGGCTGCAGTACGTGATTCTTGATCCCGAG
CTTCGGGTTGGAAGTGGGTGGGAGAGTTCGAGGCCTTGCGCTTAAGGAGCCCCTTCGCCTCGTGCTTGAG
TTGAGGCCTGGCCTGGGCGCTGGGGCCGCCGCGTGCGAATCTGGTGGCACCTTCGCGCCTGTCTCGCTGC
TTTCGATAAGTCTCTAGCCATTTAAAATTTTTGATGACCTGCTGCGACGCTTTTTTTCTGGCAAGATAGT
CTTGTAAATGCGGGCCAAGATCTGCACACTGGTATTTCGGTTTTTGGGGCCGCGGGCGGCGACGGGGCCC
GTGCGTCCCAGCGCACATGTTCGGCGAGGCGGGGCCTGCGAGCGCGGCCACCGAGAATCGGACGGGGGTA
GTCTCAAGCTGGCCGGCCTGCTCTGGTGCCTGGCCTCGCGCCGCCGTGTATCGCCCCGCCCTGGGCGGCA
AGGCTGGCCCGGTCGGCACCAGTTGCGTGAGCGGAAAGATGGCCGCTTCCCGGCCCTGCTGCAGGGAGCT
CAAAATGGAGGACGCGGCGCTCGGGAGAGCGGGCGGGTGAGTCACCCACACAAAGGAAAAGGGCCTTTCC
GTCCTCAGCCGTCGCTTCATGTGACTCCACGGAGTACCGGGCGCCGTCCAGGCACCTCGATTAGTTCTCG
AGCTTTTGGAGTACGTCGTCTTTAGGTTGGGGGGAGGGGTTTTATGCGATGGAGTTTCCCCACACTGAGT
GGGTGGAGACTGAAGTTAGGCCAGCTTGGCACTTGATGTAATTCTCCTTGGAATTTGCCCTTTTTGAGTT
TGGATCTTGGTTCATTCTCAAGCCTCAGACAGTGGTTCAAAGTTTTTTTCTTCCATTTCAGGTGTCGTGA
GGATCCGCCACCATGGCCCTTGAGGACTTCTTCCTGTCTCGAAAAAAGAACACAGCGAATATCGCGAAAG
AACGGTTGCAAATTATAGTGGCGGAGAGACGACGAAGCGACGCGGAGCCTCATTACCTTCCTCAATTGCG
AAAAGACATACTGGAAGTGATCTGCAAGTACGTTCAAATTGACCCTGAGATGGTGACCGTGCAACTTGAA
CAGAAGGATGGAGATATAAGCATCCTGGAATTGAACGTAACCCTTCCCGAGGCGGAAGAACTTAAAGACA
GCGCCGGAAGTGCTGGCTCTGCGGGTACCATGGTGAGCAAGGGCGAGGAGCTGTTCACCGGGGTGGTGCC
CATCCTGGTCGAGCTGGACGGCGACGTAAACGGCCACAAGTTCAGCGTGTCCGGCGAGGGCGAGGGCGAT
GCCACCTACGGCAAGCTGACCCTGAAGTTCATCTGCACCACCGGCAAGCTGCCCGTGCCCTGGCCCACCC
TCGTGACCACCCTGACCTACGGCGTGCAGTGCTTCAGCCGCTACCCCGACCACATGAAGCAGCACGACTT
CTTCAAGTCCGCCATGCCCGAAGGCTACGTCCAGGAGCGCACCATCTTCTTCAAGGACGACGGCAACTAC
AAGACCCGCGCCGAGGTGAAGTTCGAGGGCGACACCCTGGTGAACCGCATCGAGCTGAAGGGCATCGACT
TCAAGGAGGACGGCAACATCCTGGGGCACAAGCTGGAGTACAACTACAACAGCCACAACGTCTATATCAT
GGCCGACAAGCAGAAGAACGGCATCAAGGTGAACTTCAAGATCCGCCACAACATCGAGGACGGCAGCGTG
CAGCTCGCCGACCACTACCAGCAGAACACCCCCATCGGCGACGGCCCCGTGCTGCTGCCCGACAACCACT
ACCTGAGCACCCAGTCCGCCCTGAGCAAAGACCCCAACGAGAAGCGCGATCACATGGTCCTGCTGGAGTT
CGTGACCGCCGCCGGGATCACTCTCGGCATGGACGAGCTGTACAAGTAAGCGGCCGCTCTAGAGTCGACG
GGCCGCGGTAACAATTGTTAACTAACTTAAGCTAGCAACGGTTTCCCTCTAGCGGGATCAATTCCGCCCC
CCCCCCTAACGTTACTGGCCGAAGCCGCTTGGAATAAGGCCGGTGTGCGTTTGTCTATATGTTATTTTCC
ACCATATTGCCGTCTTTTGGCAATGTGAGGGCCCGGAAACCTGGCCCTGTCTTCTTGACGAGCATTCCTA
GGGGTCTTTCCCCTCTCGCCAAAGGAATGCAAGGTCTGTTGAATGTCGTGAAGGAAGCAGTTCCTCTGGA
AGCTTCTTGAAGACAAACAACGTCTGTAGCGACCCTTTGCAGGCAGCGGAACCCCCCACCTGGCGACAGG
TGCCTCTGCGGCCAAAAGCCACGTGTATAAGATACACCTGCAAAGGCGGCACAACCCCAGTGCCACGTTG
TGAGTTGGATAGTTGTGGAAAGAGTCAAATGGCTCTCCTCAAGCGTATTCAACAAGGGGCTGAAGGATGC
CCAGAAGGTACCCCATTGTATGGGATCTGATCTGGGGCCTCGGTGCACATGCTTTACATGTGTTTAGTCG
AGGTTAAAAAAACGTCTAGGCCCCCCGAACCACGGGGACGTGGTTTTCCTTTGAAAAACACGATAATACC
ATGGTCATGAAAACATTTAACATTTCTCAACAAGATCTAGAATTAGTAGAAGTAGCGACAGAGAAGATTA
CAATGCTTTATGAGGATAATAAACATCATGTGGGAGCGGCAATTCGTACGAAAACAGGAGAAATCATTTC
GGCAGTACATATTGAAGCGTATATAGGACGAGTAACTGTTTGTGCAGAAGCCATTGCGATTGGTAGTGCA
GTTTCGAATGGACAAAAGGATTTTGACACGATTGTAGCTGTTAGACACCCTTATTCTGACGAAGTAGATA
GAAGTATTCGAGTGGTAAGTCCTTGTGGTATGTGTAGGGAGTTGATTTCAGACTATGCACCAGATTGTTT
TGTGTTAATAGAAATGAATGGCAAGTTAGTCAAAACTACGATTGAAGAACTCATTCCACTCAAATATACC
CGAAATTAACCCGGGCGGGGCGCGTCTGGAACAATCAACCTCTGGATTACAAAATTTGTGAAAGATTGAC
TGGTATTCTTAACTATGTTGCTCCTTTTACGCTATGTGGATACGCTGCTTTAATGCCTTTGTATCATGCT
ATTGCTTCCCGTATGGCTTTCATTTTCTCCTCCTTGTATAAATCCTGGTTGCTGTCTCTTTATGAGGAGT
TGTGGCCCGTTGTCAGGCAACGTGGCGTGGTGTGCACTGTGTTTGCTGACGCAACCCCCACTGGTTGGGG
CATTGCCACCACCTGTCAGCTCCTTTCCGGGACTTTCGCTTTCCCCCTCCCTATTGCCACGGCGGAACTC
ATCGCCGCCTGCCTTGCCCGCTGCTGGACAGGGGCTCGGCTGTTGGGCACTGACAATTCCGTGGTGTTGT
CGGGGAAGCTGACGTCCTTTCCATGGCTGCTCGCCTGTGTTGCCACCTGGATTCTGCGCGGGACGTCCTT
CTGCTACGTCCCTTCGGCCCTCAATCCAGCGGACCTTCCTTCCCGCGGCCTGCTGCCGGCTCTGCGGCCT
CTTCCGCGTCTTCGCCTTCGCCCTCAGACGAGTCGGATCTCCCTTTGGGCCGCCTCCCCGCCTGGAATTA
ATTCTGCAGTCGAGACCTAGAAAAACATGGAGCAATCACAAGTAGCAATACAGCAGCTACCAATGCTGAT
TGTGCCTGGCTAGAAGCACAAGAGGAGGAGGAGGTGGGTTTTCCAGTCACACCTCAGGTACCTTTAAGAC
CAATGACTTACAAGGCAGCTGTAG
